>Addgene plasmid #73328 | pMyc-C1-Cep123 (isoform 3) | depositor full sequence | sequence record 135039 | CMV seq
ATGGAACAAAAACTTATTTCTGAAGAAGATCTGCTGTACAAGTCCGGACTCAGATCTCGAGCTCAAGCTT
CGAATTCTGCAGTCGACATGCTCCTGGGATTTCGGAGAGGCCGCAGGAGTCATTTCAAACACATCATCCA
TGGCCTTTTACCTGCAGCCAGCGTTGCTCCGAAGGCAGCTGTGCCACGCACACCTCCTCCCCGCAGCCCC
AACCCATCTCCAGAGAGACCAAGATCTGCTCTGGCAGCAGCCATTCTGGCGACAACATTGACTGGGCGGA
CGGTTGCTATTCCTCAGCCTCGCCAGAGGTCCCGGTCTGAGAGTGATGTGAGCAGTGTTGAACAGGACAG
CTTCATCGAGCCCTATGCCACCACCTCACAGCTGAGGCCTCGGCCAAATTGGCAGAGTGAGATGGGAAGA
AGATCTTCTTTGCCATCCTTTGAAACACTGGACTATGGGGACGAAGAGGACATTGAAACTCAGCTGTCAT
CCAGCGGCAAGGAATTGGGGGATGTCAGTGCCCGGGAGGACAGAGGAGGCCACAGTGATGACCTGTACGC
TGTGCCACACAGAAATCAGGTGCCATTGTTACATGAGGTGAACAGTGAAGACGATGAAAATATTTCTCAT
CAAGATGGGTTTCCAGGCTCCCCTCCTGCACCACAGCGGACACAACAAAAAGATGGTAAACACCCTGTTC
TGAATTTAAAGGATGAAAAACCTCCATTATGTGAGAAACCTCCACCCTCCCCAGATATAACTGGTAGAGC
ACGTCAAAGATATACAGAAATAACCAGAGAAAAGTTTGAGGCATTAAAAGAAGAAAATATGGACCTAAAC
AATATGAATCAAAGCCTTACCCTTGAACTAAACACAATGAAACAAGCAATGAAAGAACTACAGTTAAAAC
TTAAGGGAATGGAAAAAGAGAAGAGAAAGCTCAAAGAGGCTGAGAAGGCGTCGTCACAGGAAGTTGCTGC
ACCTGAATTACTTTATCTGCGAAAACAAGCTCAAGAACTGGTGGATGAAAATGATGGATTGAAAATGACT
GTCCATCGTTTGAATGTAGAACTCAGTCGATATCAGACAAAATTCAGGCATTTGTCCAAGGAAGAGGTAA
CGTTTCCGATTGTGAAAATCAGCTTTTCAGATTTTTAAGGATCCACCGGATCTAGATAACTGATCATAAT
CAGCCATACCACATTTGTAGAGGTTTTACTTGCTTTAAAAAACCTCCCACACCTCCCCCTGAACCTGAAA
CATAAAATGAATGCAATTGTTGTTGTTAACTTGTTTATTGCAGCTTATAATGGTTACAAATAAAGCAATA
GCATCACAAATTTCACAAATAAAGCATTTTTTTCACTGCATTCTAGTTGTGGTTTGTCCAAACTCATCAA
TGTATCTTAACGCGTAAATTGTAAGCGTTAATATTTTGTTAAAATTCGCGTTAAATTTTTGTTAAATCAG
CTCATTTTTTAACCAATAGGCCGAAATCGGCAAAATCCCTTATAAATCAAAAGAATAGACCGAGATAGGG
T
[37 nt withheld, positions 1542-1578]
AAAGAACGTGGACTCCAACGTCAAAGG
[49 nt withheld, positions 1606-1654]
T
[91 nt withheld, positions 1656-1746]
G
[124 nt withheld, positions 1748-1871]
CAGGTGGCACTTTTCGGGGAAATGTGCGCGGAACCCCTATTTGTTTATTTTTCTAAATACATTCAAATAT
GTATCCGCTCATGAGACAATAACCCTGATAAATGCTTCAATAATATTGAAAAAGGAAGAGTCCTGAGGCG
GAAAGAACCAGCTGTGGAATGTGTGTCAGTTAGGGTGTGGAAAGTCCCCAGGCTCCCCAGCAGGCAGAAG
TATGCAAAGCATGCATCTCAATTAGTCAGCAACCAGGTGTGGAAAGTCCCCAGGCTCCCCAGCAGGCAGA
AGTATGCAAAGCATGCATCTCAATTAGTCAGCAACCATAGTCCCGCCCCTAACTCCGCCCATCCCGCCCC
TAACTCCGCCCAGTTCCGCCCATTCTCCGCCCCATGGCTGACTAATTTTTTTTATTTATGCAGAGGCCGA
GGCCGCCTCGGCCTCTGAGCTATTCCAGAAGTAGTGAGGAGGCTTTTTTGGAGGCCTAGGCTTTTGCAAA
GATCGATCAAGAGACAGGATGAGGATCGTTTCGCATGATTGAACAAGATGGATTGCACGCAGGTTCTCCG
GCCGCTTGGGTGGAGAGGCTATTCGGCTATGACTGGGCACAACAGACAATCGGCTGCTCTGATGCCGCCG
TGTTCCGGCTGTCAGCGCAGGGGCGCCCGGTTCTTTTTGTCAAGACCGACCTGTCCGGTGCCCTGAATGA
ACTGCAAGACGAGGCAGCGCGGCTATCGTGGCTGGCCACGACGGGCGTTCCTTGCGCAGCTGTGCTCGAC
GTTGTCACTGAAGCGGGAAGGGACTGGCTGCTATTGGGCGAAGTGCCGGGGCAGGATCTCCTGTCATCTC
ACCTTGCTCCTGCCGAGAAAGTATCCATCATGGCTGATGCAATGCGGCGGCTGCATACGCTTGATCCGGC
TACCTGCCCATTCGACCACCAAGCGAAACATCGCATCGAGCGAGCACGTACTCGGATGGAAGCCGGTCTT
GTCGATCAGGATGATCTGGACGAAGAGCATCAGGGGCTCGCGCCAGCCGAACTGTTCGCCAGGCTCAAGG
CGAGCATGCCCGACGGCGAGGATCTCGTCGTGACCCATGGCGATGCCTGCTTGCCGAATATCATGGTGGA
AAATGGCCGCTTTTCTGGATTCATCGACTGTGGCCGGCTGGGTGTGGCGGACCGCTATCAGGACATAGCG
TTGGCTACCCGTGATATTGCTGAAGAGCTTGGCGGCGAATGGGCTGACCGCTTCCTCGTGCTTTACGGTA
TCGCCGCTCCCGATTCGCAGCGCATCGCCTTCTATCGCCTTCTTGACGAGTTCTTCTGAGCGGGACTCTG
GGGTTCGAAATGACCGACCAAGCGACGCCCAACCTGCCATCACGAGATTTCGATTCCACCGCCGCCTTCT
ATGAAAGGTTGGGCTTCGGAATCGTTTTCCGGGACGCCGGCTGGATGATCCTCCAGCGCGGGGATCTCAT
GCTGGAGTTCTTCGCCCACCCTAGGGGGAGGCTAACTGAAACACGGAAGGAGACAATACCGGAAGGAACC
CGCGCTATGACGGCAATAAAAAGACAGAATAAAACGCACGGTGTTGGGTCGTTTGTTCATAAACGCGGGG
TTCGGTCCCAGGGCTGGCACTCTGTCGATACCCCACCGAGACCCCATTGGGGCCAATACGCCCGCGTTTC
TTCCTTTTCCCCACCCCACCCCCCAAGTTCGGGTGAAGGCCCAGGGCTCGCAGCCAACGTCGGGGCGGCA
GGCCCTGCCATAGCCTCAGGTTACTCATATATACTTTAGATTGATTTAAAACTTCATTTTTAATTTAAAA
GGATCTAGGTGAAGATCCTTTTTGATAATCTCATGACCAAAATCCCTTAACGTGAGTTTTCGTTCCACTG
AGCGTCAGACCCCGTAGAAAAGATCAAAGGATCTTCTTGAGATCCTTTTTTTCTGCGCGTAATCTGCTGC
TTGCAAACAAAAAAACCACCGCTACCAGCGGTGGTTTGTTTGCCGGATCAAGAGCTACCAACTCTTTTTC
CGAAGGTAACTGGCTTCAGCAGAGCGCAGATACCAAATACTGTCCTTCTAGTGTAGCCGTAGTTAGGCCA
CCACTTCAAGAACTCTGTAGCACCGCCTACATACCTCGCTCTGCTAATCCTGTTACCAGTGGCTGCTGCC
AGTGGCGATAAGTCGTGTCTTACCGGGTTGGACTCAAGACGATAGTTACCGGATAAGGCGCAGCGGTCGG
GCTGAACGGGGGGTTCGTGCACACAGCCCAGCTTGGAGCGAACGACCTACACCGAACTGAGATACCTACA
GCGTGAGCTATGAGAAAGCGCCACGCTTCCCGAAGGGAGAAAGGCGGACAGGTATCCGGTAAGCGGCAGG
GTCGGAACAGGAGAGCGCACGAGGGAGCTTCCAGGGGGAAACGCCTGGTATCTTTATAGTCCTGTCGGGT
TTCGCCACCTCTGACTTGAGCGTCGATTTTTGTGATGCTCGTCAGGGGGGCGGAGCCTATGGAAAAACGC
CAGCAACGCGGCCTTTTTACGGTTCCTGGCCTTTTGCTGGCCTTTTGCTCACATGTTCTTTCCTGCGTTA
TCCCCTGATTCTGTGGATAACCGTATTACCGCCATGCATTAGTTATTAATAGTAATCAATTACGGGGTCA
TTAGTTCATAGCCCATATATGGAGTTCCGCGTTACATAACTTACGGTAAATGGCCCGCCTGGCTGACCGC
CCAACGACCCCCGCCCATTGACGTCAATAATGACGTATGTTCCCATAGTAACGCCAATAGGGACTTTCCA
TTGACGTCAATGGGTGGAGTATTTACGGTAAACTGCCCACTTGGCAGTACATCAAGTGTATCATATGCCA
AGTACGCCCCCTATTGACGTCAATGACGGTAAATGGCCCGCCTGGCATTATGCCCAGTACATGACCTTAT
GGGACTTTCCTACTTGGCAGTACATCTACGTATTAGTCATCGCTATTACCATGGTGATGCGGTTTTGGCA
GTACATCAATGGGCGTGGATAGCGGTTTGACTCACGGGGATTTCCAAGTCTCCACCCCATTGACGTCAAT
GGGAGTTTGTTTTGGCACCAAAATCAACGGGACTTTCCAAAATGTCGTAACAACTCCGCCCCATTGACGC
AAATGGGCGGTAGGCGTGTACGGTGGGAGGTCTATATAAGCAGAGCTGGTTTAGTGAACCGTCAGATCCG
CTAGCGCTACCGGTCCACC
Features (pLannotate 1.2.2; 14 found; start..end, strand, type, name):
     43..87      +  misc_feature   MCS (fragment): multiple cloning site
     88..1116    +  CDS            CEP89 (fragment): CEP89_HUMAN - Also known as CCDC123. Experimental evidence at protein level: Swiss-Prot protein existence level 1. Required for ciliogenesis. Also plays a role in mitochondrial metabolism where it may modulate complex IV activity. From Homo sapiens (Human).
   1181..1265    +  CDS            large T antigen (fragment): large T antigen from SV40 (simian virus 40)
   1288..1409    +  polyA_signal   SV40 poly(A) signal: SV40 polyadenylation signal
   1443..1871    -  rep_origin     f1 ori (sequence partly withheld): f1 bacteriophage origin of replication; arrow indicates direction of (+) strand synthesis
   1898..2002    +  promoter       AmpR promoter: bla
   2004..2361    +  promoter       SV40 promoter: SV40 enhancer and early promoter
   2396..3190    +  CDS            NeoR/KanR: aminoglycoside phosphotransferase from Tn5; aph(3')-II (or nptII); confers resistance to neomycin, kanamycin, and G418 (Geneticin®)
   3211..3363    +  CDS            ble (fragment): BLE_KLEPN - Experimental evidence at protein level: Swiss-Prot protein existence level 1. Binding protein with a strong affinity to the bleomycin family of antibiotics. Binds to CL990; an antimitotic-antibiotic compound. From Klebsiella pneumoniae.
   3422..3469    +  polyA_signal   HSV TK poly(A) signal: herpes simplex virus thymidine kinase polyadenylation signal (Cole and Stacy, 1985)
   3560..3576    -  polyA_signal   bGH poly(A) signal (fragment): bovine growth hormone polyadenylation signal
   3798..4386    +  rep_origin     ori: high-copy-number ColE1/pMB1/pBR322/pUC origin of replication
   4561..4864    +  enhancer       CMV enhancer: human cytomegalovirus immediate early enhancer
   4865..5068    +  promoter       CMV promoter: human cytomegalovirus (CMV) immediate early promoter
