[The description below was written by a language model from this plasmid's Addgene catalogue record and pLannotate feature annotations shown in this document.]
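Description:
pMyc-C1-Cep123 (isoform 3) is a mammalian expression plasmid of about 5.1 kb built on pMyc-C1, a modified Clontech C1-type vector. It carries a roughly 1.07 kb human cDNA encoding isoform 3 of Cep123 (gene symbol CEP89, also called CCDC123). The insert was cloned between SalI and BamHI sites, both of which are retained. Transcription is driven by the human cytomegalovirus immediate-early enhancer and promoter, and the transcript is terminated by an SV40 polyadenylation signal. According to the catalogue entry, a Myc epitope tag is fused to the N-terminus of the protein. The automated feature table does not annotate the tag separately, showing only a multiple cloning site fragment immediately upstream of the CEP89 coding region.

The backbone has a high-copy ColE1/pUC-type origin for propagation in E. coli and an f1 origin for single-stranded DNA production. A single Tn5 NeoR/KanR (aminoglycoside phosphotransferase) gene serves as a dual selection marker. A bacterial bla-type promoter drives it for kanamycin resistance in bacteria, and the SV40 enhancer/early promoter drives it for G418 selection in mammalian cells, with an HSV TK polyadenylation signal downstream. Short fragments annotated as ble, bGH poly(A) and SV40 large T antigen appear to be backbone remnants or partial matches rather than functional units.

CEP89 is annotated as required for ciliogenesis, and the associated publication describes Cep123 as a distal appendage component needed for primary cilium formation. The plasmid is suited to transient or stable expression of the Myc-tagged isoform in mammalian cells, where the epitope tag would allow antibody-based detection.
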