Addgene plasmid #73328: pMyc-C1-Cep123 (isoform 3)
Purpose: Encodes isoform 3 of Cep123 fused to a myc tag
Depositing lab: Michel Bornens. Depositing organization: Institut Curie. Publication: Primary ciliogenesis requires the distal appendage component Cep123. Sillibourne JE, Hurbain I, Grand-Perret T, Goud B, Tran P, Bornens M. Biol Open. 2013 Apr 9;2(6):535-45. doi: 10.1242/bio.20134457. Print 2013 Jun 15. BIO20134457 PubMed 23789104.
Backbone
  Vector backbone: pMyc-C1
  Backbone manufacturer: Modified Clontech vector
  Backbone size w/o insert (bp): 4000
  Total vector size (bp): 5110
  Vector type: Mammalian Expression
  Selectable markers: Neomycin (select with G418)
Growth in bacteria
  Bacterial resistance: Kanamycin, 50 μg/mL
  Growth temperature: 37°C
  Growth strain: DH5alpha
  Copy number: High Copy
Gene/Insert
  Gene/Insert name: Cep123 (alt names: CCDC123; Cep89)
  Species: H. sapiens (human)
  Insert size (bp): 1071
  GenBank ID: NM_032816
  Entrez Gene: CEP89 (a.k.a. CCDC123, CEP123)
  Promoter: CMV
  Tag / fusion protein: Myc tag (N terminal on insert)
  Cloning method: Restriction Enzyme; 5′ cloning site Sal I (not destroyed); 3′ cloning site BamH I (not destroyed)
  Sequencing primers: 5′ CMV seq
Terms and licenses: Academic/Nonprofit Terms; Industry Terms: Not Available to Industry
How to cite: pMyc-C1-Cep123 (isoform 3) was a gift from Michel Bornens (Addgene plasmid # 73328 ; http://n2t.net/addgene:73328 ; RRID:Addgene_73328)
