>Addgene plasmid #73328 | pMyc-C1-Cep123 (isoform 3) | addgene partial sequence | sequence record 136867 | CMV-F 5'-CGCAAATGGGCGGTAGGCGTG-3'
GTTTAGTGAACCGTCAGATCCGCTAGCGCTACCGGTCCACCATGGAACAAAAACTTATTTCTGAAGAAGA
TCTGCTGTACAAGTCCGGACTCAGATCTCGAGCTCAAGCTTCGAATTCTGCAGTCGACATGCTCCTGGGA
TTTCGGAGAGGCCGCAGGAGTCATTTCAAACACATCATCCATGGCCTTTTACCTGCAGCCAGCGTTGCTC
CGAAGGCAGCTGTGCCACGCACACCTCCTCCCCGCAGCCCCAACCCATCTCCAGAGAGACCAAGATCTGC
TCTGGCAGCAGCCATTCTGGCGACAACATTGACTGGGCGGACGGTTGCTATTCCTCAGCCTCGCCAGAGG
TCCCGGTCTGAGAGTGATGTGAGCAGTGTTGAACAGGACAGCTTCATCGAGCCCTATGCCACCACCTCAC
AGCTGAGGCCTCGGCCAAATTGGCAGAGTGAGATGGGAAGAAGATCTTCTTTGCCATCCTTTGAAACACT
GGACTATGGGGACGAAGAGGACATTGAAACTCAGCTGTCATCCAGCGGCAAGGAATTGGGGGATGTCAGT
GCCCGGGAGGACAGAGGAGGCCACAGTGATGACCTGTACGCTGTGCCACACAGAAATCAGGTGCCATTGT
TACATGAGGTGAACAGTGAAGACGATGAAAATATTTCTCATCAAGATGGGTTTCCAGGCTCCCCTCCTGC
ACCACAGCGGACACAACAAA
