>Addgene plasmid #73328 | pMyc-C1-Cep123 (isoform 3) | addgene partial sequence | sequence record 136868 | SV40pA-R 5'-GAAATTTGTGATGCTATTGC-3'
GTTAACAACAACAATTGCATTCATTTTATGTTTCAGGTTCAGGGGGAGGTGTGGGAGGTTTTTTAAAGCA
AGTAAAACCTCTACAAATGTGGTATGGCTGATTATGATCAGTTATCTAGATCCGGTGGATCCTTAAAAAT
CTGAAAAGCTGATTTTCACAATCGGAAACGTTACCTCTTCCTTGGACAAATGCCTGAATTTTGTCTGATA
TCGACTGAGTTCTACATTCAAACGATGGACAGTCATTTTCAATCCATCATTTTCATCCACCAGTTCTTGA
GCTTGTTTTCGCAGATAAAGTAATTCAGGTGCAGCAACTTCCTGTGACGACGCCTTCTCAGCCTCTTTGA
GCTTTCTCTTCTCTTTTTCCATTCCCTTAAGTTTTAACTGTAGTTCTTTCATTGCTTGTTTCATTGTGTT
TAGTTCAAGGGTAAGGCTTTGATTCATATTGTTTAGGTCCATATTTTCTTCTTTTAATGCCTCAAACTTT
TCTCTGGTTATTTCTGTATATCTTTGACGTGCTCTACCAGTTATATCTGGGGAGGGTGGAGGTTTCTCAC
ATAATGGAGGTTTTTCATCCTTTAAATTCAGAACAGGGTGTTTACCATCTTTTTGTTGTGTCCGCTGTGG
TGCAGGAGGGGAGCCTGGAAACCCATCTTGATGAGAAATATTTTCATCGTCTTCACTGTTCACCTCATGT
AACAATGGCACCTGATTTCTGTGTGGCACAGCGTACAGGTCATCACTGTGGCCTCCTCTGTCCTCCCGGG
CACTGACATCCC
